>Addgene plasmid #211192 | pBiT3.1-N_AAMP:1-434 | addgene full sequence | sequence record 425891 | Addgene NGS Result
AAGACGCGTTAATTAAGACGTCGGCAGTGAAAAAAATGCTTTATTTGTGAAATTTGTGATGCTATTGCTT
TATTTGTAACCATTATAAGCTGCAATAAACAAGTTAACAACAACAATTGCATTCATTTTATGTTTCAGGT
TCAGGGGGAGGTGTGGGAGGTTTTTTAAAGCAAGTAAAACCTCTACAAATGTGGTATGGCTGATTATGAT
CCGCGGCCGCAATACGTCGACGTTATCAGCTGACTTCGTACGAGAGCCTAGGATTATGGCGCGCCACTAG
TTATTAATAGTAATCAATTACGGGGTCATTAGTTCATAGCCCATATATGGAGTTCCGCGTTACATAACTT
ACGGTAAATGGCCCGCCTGGCTGACCGCCCAACGACCCCCGCCCATTGACGTCAATAATGACGTATGTTC
CCATAGTAACGCCAATAGGGACTTTCCATTGACGTCAATGGGTGGAGTATTTACGGTAAACTGCCCACTT
GGCAGTACATCAAGTGTATCATATGCCAAGTCCGCCCCCTATTGACGTCAATGACGGTAAATGGCCCGCC
TGGCATTATGCCCAGTACATGACCTTACGGGACTTTCCTACTTGGCAGTACATCTACGTATTAGTCATCG
CTATTACCATGGTGATGCGGTTTTGGCAGTACACCAATGGGCGTGGATAGCGGTTTGACTCACGGGGATT
TCCAAGTCTCCACCCCATTGACGTCAATGGGAGTTTGTTTTGGCACCAAAATCAACGGGACTTTCCAAAA
TGTCGTAATAACCCCGCCCCGTTGACGCAAATGGGCGGTAGGCGTGTACGGTGGGAGGTCTATATAAGCA
GAGCTGGTTTAGTGAACCGTCAGATCACTAGAATCTTTATTGCGGTAGTTTATCACAGTTAAATTGCTAA
CGCAGTCAGTGCTTCTGACACAACAGTCTCGAACTTAAGCTGCAGAAGTTGGTCGTGAGGCACTGGGCAG
GTAAGTATCAAGGTTACAAGACAGGTTTAAGGAGACCAATAGAAACTGGGCTTGTCGAGACAGAGAAGAC
TCTTGCGTTTCTGATAGGCACCTATTGGTCTTACTGACATCCACTTTGCCTTTCTCTCCACAGGTGTCCA
CTCCCAGTTCAATTACAGCTCTTAAGGCTAGAGTATTAATACGACTCACTATAGGGGTTAGCGATCGCCA
TGGTGAGCGGCTGGCGGCTGTTCAAGAAGATTAGCGGGAGCTCCGGTGGCTCGAGCGGTATGGAGTCCGA
ATCGGAAAGCGGGGCTGCTGCTGACACCCCCCCACTGGAGACCCTAAGCTTCCATGGTGATGAAGAGATT
ATCGAGGTGGTAGAACTTGATCCCGGTCCGCCGGACCCAGATGACCTGGCCCAGGAGATGGAAGATGTGG
ACTTTGAGGAAGAAGAGGAGGAAGAGGGCAACGAAGAGGGCTGGGTTCTAGAACCCCAGGAAGGGGTGGT
CGGCAGCATGGAGGGCCCCGACGATAGCGAGGTCACCTTTGCATTGCACTCAGCATCTGTGTTTTGTGTG
AGCCTGGACCCCAAGACCAATACCTTGGCAGTGACCGGGGGTGAAGATGACAAAGCCTTCGTATGGCGGC
TCAGCGATGGGGAGCTGCTCTTTGAGTGTGCAGGCCATAAAGACTCTGTGACTTGTGCTGGTTTCAGCCA
TGACTCCACTCTAGTGGCCACAGGGGACATGAGTGGCCTCTTGAAAGTGTGGCAGGTGGACACTAAGGAG
GAGGTCTGGTCCTTTGAAGCGGGAGACCTGGAGTGGATGGAGTGGCATCCTCGGGCACCTGTCCTGTTGG
CGGGCACAGCTGACGGCAACACCTGGATGTGGAAAGTCCCGAATGGTGACTGCAAGACCTTCCAGGGTCC
CAACTGCCCAGCCACCTGTGGCCGAGTCCTCCCTGATGGGAAGAGAGCTGTGGTAGGCTATGAAGATGGG
ACCATCAGGATTTGGGACCTGAAGCAGGGAAGCCCTATCCATGTACTGAAAGGGACTGAGGGTCACCAGG
GCCCACTCACCTGTGTTGCTGCCAACCAGGATGGCAGCTTGATCCTAACTGGCTCTGTGGACTGCCAGGC
CAAGCTGGTCAGTGCCACCACCGGCAAGGTGGTGGGTGTTTTTAGACCTGAGACTGTGGCCTCCCAGCCC
AGCCTGGGAGAAGGGGAGGAGAGTGAGTCCAACTCGGTGGAGTCCTTGGGCTTCTGCAGTGTGATGCCCC
TGGCAGCTGTTGGCTACCTGGATGGGACCTTGGCCATCTATGACCTGGCTACGCAGACTCTTAGGCATCA
GTGTCAGCACCAGTCGGGCATCGTGCAGCTGCTGTGGGAGGCAGGCACTGCCGTGGTATATACCTGCAGC
CTGGATGGCATCGTGCGCCTCTGGGACGCCCGGACCGGCCGCCTGCTTACTGACTACCGGGGCCACACGG
CTGAGATCCTGGACTTTGCCCTCAGCAAAGATGCCTCCCTGGTGGTGACCACGTCAGGAGACCACAAAGC
GAAAGTATTTTGTGTCCAAAGGCCTGACCGTTAATCTAGAGGTCAAGCTTCGGGGGTTTAAACCTGCAGG
CATGCAAGCTGATTTGGCTGCTGCCACCGCTGAGCAAGGCCGCTTCGAGCAGACATGATAAGATACATTG
ATGAGTTTGGACAAACCACAACTAGAATGCAGTGAAAAAAATGCTTTATTTGTGAAATTTGTGATGCTAT
TGCTTTATTTGTAACCATTATAAGCTGCAATAAACAAGTTAACAACAACAATTGCATTCATTTTATGTTT
CAGGTTCAGGGGGAGATGTGGGAGGTTTTTTTAAGCAAGTAAAACCTCTACAAATGTGGTAAAATCTTAA
TTAAGACTTCTAATATAACTTCGTATAGCATACATTATACGAAGTTATGGTTCCACTGTTGACAATTAAT
CATCGGCATAGTATATCGGCATAGTATAATACGACAAGGTGAGGAACTAAACCCAGGAGGCAGATCATGA
TTGAACAAGATGGATTGCACGCAGGTTCTCCGGCCGCTTGGGTGGAGAGGCTATTCGGCTATGACTGGGC
ACAACAGACAATCGGCTGCTCTGATGCCGCCGTGTTCCGGCTGTCAGCGCAGGGGCGCCCGGTTCTTTTT
GTCAAGACCGACCTGTCCGGTGCCCTGAATGAACTGCAGGACGAGGCAGCGCGGCTATCGTGGCTGGCCA
CGACGGGCGTTCCTTGCGCAGCTGTGCTCGACGTTGTCACTGAAGCGGGAAGGGACTGGCTGCTATTGGG
CGAAGTGCCGGGGCAGGATCTCCTGTCATCTCACCTTGCTCCTGCCGAGAAAGTATCCATCATGGCTGAT
GCAATGCGGCGGCTGCATACGCTTGATCCGGCTACCTGCCCATTCGACCACCAAGCGAAACATCGCATCG
AGCGAGCACGTACTCGGATGGAAGCCGGTCTTGTCGATCAGGATGATCTGGACGAAGAGCATCAGGGGCT
CGCGCCAGCCGAACTGTTCGCCAGGCTCAAGGCGCGCATGCCCGACGGCGAGGATCTCGTCGTGACCCAT
GGCGATGCCTGCTTGCCGAATATCATGGTGGAAAATGGCCGCTTTTCTGGATTCATCGACTGTGGCCGGC
TGGGTGTGGCGGACCGCTATCAGGACATAGCGTTGGCTACCCGTGATATTGCTGAAGAGCTTGGCGGCGA
ATGGGCTGACCGCTTCCTCGTGCTTTACGGTATCGCCGCTCCCGATTCGCAGCGCATCGCCTTCTATCGC
CTTCTTGACGAGTTCTTCTGATTCGAAATGACCGACCAAGCGACGCCCAACCGGTATCAGCTCACTCAAA
GGCGGTAATACGGTTATCCACAGAATCAGGGGATAACGCAGGAAAGAACATGTGAGCAAAAGGCCAGCAA
AAGGCCAGGAACCGTAAAAAGGCCGCGTTGCTGGCGTTTTTCCATAGGCTCCGCCCCCCTGACGAGCATC
ACAAAAATCGACGCTCAAGTCAGAGGTGGCGAAACCCGACAGGACTATAAAGATACCAGGCGTTTCCCCC
TGGAAGCTCCCTCGTGCGCTCTCCTGTTCCGACCCTGCCGCTTACCGGATACCTGTCCGCCTTTCTCCCT
TCGGGAAGCGTGGCGCTTTCTCATAGCTCACGCTGTAGGTATCTCAGTTCGGTGTAGGTCGTTCGCTCCA
AGCTGGGCTGTGTGCACGAACCCCCCGTTCAGCCCGACCGCTGCGCCTTATCCGGTAACTATCGTCTTGA
GTCCAACCCGGTAAGACACGACTTATCGCCACTGGCAGCAGCCACTGGTAACAGGATTAGCAGAGCGAGG
TATGTAGGCGGTGCTACAGAGTTCTTGAAGTGGTGGCCTAACTACGGCTACACTAGAAGGACAGTATTTG
GTATCTGCGCTCTGCTGAAGCCAGTTACCTTCGGAAAAAGAGTTGGTAGCTCTTGATCCGGCAAACAAAC
CACCGCTGGTAGCGGTGGTTTTTTTGTTTGCAAGCAGCAGATTACGCGCAGAAAAAAAGGATTTCAAGAA
GATCCTTTGATCTTTTCTACGGGGTCTGACGCTCAGTGGAACGAAAACTCACGTTAAGGGATTTTGGTCA
TGAGATTATCAAAAAGGATCTTCACCTAGATCCTTTTATAGTCCGGAATCGTCACACAAAAAACCAACAC
ACAGATGTAATGAAAATAAAGATATTTTATTGCGGCCATCGTGATGGCTAGAGTTTAGCCCTCCCACACA
TAACCAGAGGGCAGCAATTCACGAATCCCAACTGCCGTCGGCTGTCCATCACTGTCCTTCACTATGGCTT
TGATCCCAGGATGCAGATCGAGAAGCACCTGTCGGCACCGTCCGCAGGGGCTCAAGATGCCCCTGTTCTC
ATTTCCGATCGCGACGATACAAGTCAGGTTGCCAGCTGCCGCAGCAGCAGCAGTGCCCAGCACCACGAGT
TCTGCACAAGGTCCCCCAGTAAAATGATATACATTGACACCAGTGAAGATGCGGCCGTCGCTAGAGAGAG
CTGCGCTGGCGACGCTGTAGTCTTCAGAGATGGGGATGCTGTTGATTGTAGCCGTTGCTCTTTCAATGAG
GGTGGATTCTTCTTGAGACAAAGGCTTGGCCATGGTGGCGCTAGTGTCAGAAGAATCGAGCTTTTTGCAA
AAGCCTAGGCCTCCAAAAAAGCCTCCTCACTACTTCTGGAATAGCTCAGAGGCCGAGGCGGCCTCGGCCT
CTGCATAAATAAAAAAAATTAGTCAGCCATGGGGCGGAGAATGGGCGGAACTGGGCGGAGTTAGGGGCGG
GATGGGCGGAGTTAGGGGCGGGACTATGGTTGCTGACTAATTGAGATGCATGCTTTGCATACTTCTGCCT
GCTGGGGAGCCTGGGGACTTTCCACACCTGGTTGCTGACTAATTGAGATGCATGCTTTGCATACTTCTGC
CTGCTGGGGAGCCTGGGGACTTTCCACACCCTAACTGACACACATTCCACAGCTGGTTCTTTCCGCCTCA
GAAGGTACCTAACCAAGTTCCTCTTTCAGAGGTTATTTCAGGCCATGGTGCTGCGC
Features (pLannotate 1.2.2; 17 found; start..end, strand, type, name):
     24..105     -  polyA_signal   SV40 poly(A) signal: SV40 polyadenylation signal
    128..211     -  CDS            large T antigen (fragment): large T antigen from SV40 (simian virus 40)
    276..641     +  enhancer       CMV enhancer: human cytomegalovirus immediate early enhancer
    643..842     +  promoter       CMV promoter: human cytomegalovirus (CMV) immediate early promoter
    981..1113    +  intron         chimeric intron: chimera between introns from human β-globin and immunoglobulin heavy chain genes
   1157..1175    +  promoter       T7 promoter: promoter for bacteriophage T7 RNA polymerase
   1250..2551    +  CDS            AAMP: AAMP_HUMAN - Experimental evidence at protein level: Swiss-Prot protein existence level 1. Plays a role in angiogenesis and cell migration. In smooth muscle cell migration, may act through the RhoA pathway. From Homo sapiens (Human).
   2582..2600    +  misc_feature   MCS (fragment): pUC18/19 multiple cloning site
   2649..2770    -  polyA_signal   SV40 poly(A) signal: SV40 polyadenylation signal
   2793..2861    -  CDS            large T antigen (fragment): large T antigen from SV40 (simian virus 40)
   2885..2918    +  protein_bind   loxP: Cre-mediated recombination occurs in the 8-bp core sequence (GCATACAT). Cre recombinase
   2928..2975    +  promoter       EM7 promoter: synthetic bacterial promoter&nbsp
   3007..3798    +  CDS            neo: KKA2_KLEPN - Also known as kan, nptII. Experimental evidence at protein level: Swiss-Prot protein existence level 1. Resistance to kanamycin, neomycin, paromomycin, ribostamycin, butirosin and gentamicin B. From Klebsiella pneumoniae.
   3959..4547    -  rep_origin     ori: high-copy-number ColE1/pMB1/pBR322/pUC origin of replication
   4673..4721    -  polyA_signal   poly(A) signal: synthetic polyadenylation signal
   4745..5143    -  CDS            BSD: blasticidin S deaminase; Aspergillus terreus BSD; confers resistance to blasticidin
   5174..5531    -  promoter       SV40 promoter: SV40 enhancer and early promoter
