[The description below was written by a language model from this plasmid's Addgene catalogue record and pLannotate feature annotations shown in this document.]
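Description:
pBiT3.1-N_AAMP:1-434 is a mammalian expression plasmid built on Promega's pBiT3.1-N backbone. It produces full-length, wild-type human AAMP (residues M1–R434, a 1302 bp insert) with an N-terminal HiBiT tag. The coding sequence was derived from a Mammalian Gene Collection clone and inserted by ligation-independent cloning between XhoI and XbaI sites, both of which are retained. Transcription is driven by the CMV immediate-early enhancer and promoter, followed by a chimeric β-globin/immunoglobulin intron that typically improves mRNA processing and expression. A T7 promoter lies just upstream of the open reading frame and serves as a sequencing primer site. The HiBiT peptide and a short glycine/serine linker precede AAMP, and an SV40 polyadenylation signal terminates the transcript.

The plasmid replicates in E. coli at high copy from a ColE1/pUC-type origin and is selected with kanamycin through the neo (nptII) gene, which is expressed from the bacterial EM7 promoter. The catalogue lists neomycin/G418 as the mammalian selectable marker. However, the feature table shows only a bacterial promoter directly upstream of neo. It also shows a separate SV40 promoter-driven blasticidin S deaminase cassette with a synthetic poly(A) signal, so the sequenced plasmid appears to carry a blasticidin marker for mammalian cells. A single loxP site is also annotated next to the EM7 promoter.

HiBiT is a small peptide that complements the LgBiT fragment to reconstitute NanoLuc luciferase, allowing luminescent quantification of the tagged protein. The construct was deposited alongside a study of the ligandability of WD40 repeat-containing proteins, but the record does not state which specific assays it was used in.
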