Addgene plasmid #211192: pBiT3.1-N_AAMP:1-434
Purpose: Mammalian expression of full-length human AAMP. N-terminal HiBiT tag.
Depositing lab: Cheryl Arrowsmith. Publication: A Target Class Ligandability Evaluation of WD40 Repeat-Containing Proteins. Ackloo S, Li F, Szewczyk M, Seitova A, Loppnau P, Zeng H, Xu J, Ahmad S, Arnautova YA, Baghaie AJ, Beldar S, Bolotokova A, Centrella PA, Chau I, Clark MA, Cuozzo JW, Dehghani-Tafti S, Disch JS, Dong A, Dumas A, Feng JA, Ghiabi P, Gibson E, Gilmer J, Goldman B, Green SR, Guie MA, Guilinger JP, Harms N, Herasymenko O, Houliston S, Hutchinson A, Kearnes S, Keefe AD, Kimani SW, Kramer T, Kutera M, Kwak HA, Lento C, Li Y, Liu J, Loup J, Machado RAC, Mulhern CJ, Perveen S, Righetto GL, Riley P, Shrestha S, Sigel EA, Silva M, Sintchak MD, Slakman BL, Taylor RD, Thompson J, Torng W, Underkoffler C, von Rechenberg M, Walsh RT, Watson I, Wilson DJ, Wolf E, Yadav M, Yazdi AK, Zhang J, Zhang Y, Santhakumar V, Edwards AM, Barsyte-Lovejoy D, Schapira M, Brown PJ, Halabelian L, Arrowsmith CH. J Med Chem. 2025 Jan 23;68(2):1092-1112. doi: 10.1021/acs.jmedchem.4c02010. Epub 2024 Nov 4. PubMed 39495097.
Backbone
  Vector backbone: pBiT3.1-N
  Backbone manufacturer: Promega
  Vector type: Mammalian Expression
  Selectable markers: Neomycin (select with G418)
Growth in bacteria
  Bacterial resistance: Kanamycin, 50 μg/mL
  Growth temperature: 37°C
  Growth strain: DH5alpha
  Copy number: High Copy
Gene/Insert
  Gene/Insert name: AAMP:M1-R434
  Species: H. sapiens (human)
  Insert size (bp): 1302
  Mutation: wild type
  Entrez Gene: AAMP
  Promoter: CMV
  Tag / fusion protein: MVSGWRLFKKISGSSGGSSG (N terminal on insert)
  Cloning method: Ligation Independent Cloning
  Sequencing primers: 5′ T7; 3′ TTGCTCAGCGGTGGCAGCAG
Resource information
  A portion of this plasmid was derived from a plasmid made by: Mammalian Gene Collection (BC014122)
Terms and licenses: Academic/Nonprofit Terms; Industry Terms: Not Available to Industry
Depositor comments: 5' Cloning Site: Xho1 (not destroyed), 3' Cloning Site: Xba1 (not destroyed).
How to cite: pBiT3.1-N_AAMP:1-434 was a gift from Cheryl Arrowsmith (Addgene plasmid # 211192 ; http://n2t.net/addgene:211192 ; RRID:Addgene_211192)
