>Addgene plasmid #211192 | pBiT3.1-N_AAMP:1-434 | depositor partial sequence | sequence record 411862 | Insert sequence
ATGGAGTCCGAATCGGAAAGCGGGGCTGCTGCTGACACCCCCCCACTGGAGACCCTAAGCTTCCATGGTG
ATGAAGAGATTATCGAGGTGGTAGAACTTGATCCCGGTCCGCCGGACCCAGATGACCTGGCCCAGGAGAT
GGAAGATGTGGACTTTGAGGAAGAAGAGGAGGAAGAGGGCAACGAAGAGGGCTGGGTTCTAGAACCCCAG
GAAGGGGTGGTCGGCAGCATGGAGGGCCCCGACGATAGCGAGGTCACCTTTGCATTGCACTCAGCATCTG
TGTTTTGTGTGAGCCTGGACCCCAAGACCAATACCTTGGCAGTGACCGGGGGTGAAGATGACAAAGCCTT
CGTATGGCGGCTCAGCGATGGGGAGCTGCTCTTTGAGTGTGCAGGCCATAAAGACTCTGTGACTTGTGCT
GGTTTCAGCCATGACTCCACTCTAGTGGCCACAGGGGACATGAGTGGCCTCTTGAAAGTGTGGCAGGTGG
ACACTAAGGAGGAGGTCTGGTCCTTTGAAGCGGGAGACCTGGAGTGGATGGAGTGGCATCCTCGGGCACC
TGTCCTGTTGGCGGGCACAGCTGACGGCAACACCTGGATGTGGAAAGTCCCGAATGGTGACTGCAAGACC
TTCCAGGGTCCCAACTGCCCAGCCACCTGTGGCCGAGTCCTCCCTGATGGGAAGAGAGCTGTGGTAGGCT
ATGAAGATGGGACCATCAGGATTTGGGACCTGAAGCAGGGAAGCCCTATCCATGTACTGAAAGGGACTGA
GGGTCACCAGGGCCCACTCACCTGTGTTGCTGCCAACCAGGATGGCAGCTTGATCCTAACTGGCTCTGTG
GACTGCCAGGCCAAGCTGGTCAGTGCCACCACCGGCAAGGTGGTGGGTGTTTTTAGACCTGAGACTGTGG
CCTCCCAGCCCAGCCTGGGAGAAGGGGAGGAGAGTGAGTCCAACTCGGTGGAGTCCTTGGGCTTCTGCAG
TGTGATGCCCCTGGCAGCTGTTGGCTACCTGGATGGGACCTTGGCCATCTATGACCTGGCTACGCAGACT
CTTAGGCATCAGTGTCAGCACCAGTCGGGCATCGTGCAGCTGCTGTGGGAGGCAGGCACTGCCGTGGTAT
ATACCTGCAGCCTGGATGGCATCGTGCGCCTCTGGGACGCCCGGACCGGCCGCCTGCTTACTGACTACCG
GGGCCACACGGCTGAGATCCTGGACTTTGCCCTCAGCAAAGATGCCTCCCTGGTGGTGACCACGTCAGGA
GACCACAAAGCGAAAGTATTTTGTGTCCAAAGGCCTGACCGT
